Addgene plasmid #188919: pBS-SKII-3XHA-fCLIP-Hygromycin
Purpose: Integration cassette to create C-terminal fusions for fluorescent tagging
Depositing lab: Stephen Buratowski. Depositing organization: Harvard Medical School. Publication: A set of Saccharomyces cerevisiae integration vectors for fluorescent dye labeling of proteins. Baek I, Le SN, Jeon J, Chun Y, Reed C, Buratowski S. G3 (Bethesda). 2022 Aug 9. pii: 6659097. doi: 10.1093/g3journal/jkac201. PubMed 35944214.
Backbone
  Vector backbone: pBlueScript II SK (+)
  Vector type: Yeast Expression
  Selectable markers: Hygromycin
Growth in bacteria
  Bacterial resistance: Ampicillin, 100 μg/mL
  Growth temperature: 37°C
  Growth strain: DH5alpha
  Copy number: High Copy
Gene/Insert
  Gene/Insert name: 3XHA-fCLIP-Hygromycin
  Species: Synthetic
  Cloning method: Gibson Cloning
Terms and licenses: Academic/Nonprofit Terms; Industry Terms: Not Available to Industry
How to cite: pBS-SKII-3XHA-fCLIP-Hygromycin was a gift from Stephen Buratowski (Addgene plasmid # 188919 ; http://n2t.net/addgene:188919 ; RRID:Addgene_188919)
