[The description below was written by a language model from this plasmid's Addgene catalogue record and pLannotate feature annotations shown in this document.]
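Description:
pBS-SKII-3XHA-fCLIP-Hygromycin is a 5,295-nt template plasmid built on pBluescript II SK(+) that carries an integration cassette for making C-terminal protein fusions in Saccharomyces cerevisiae. It is maintained in E. coli as a high-copy plasmid through its ColE1/pUC-type origin and selected with ampicillin via the β-lactamase gene and its native promoter. The backbone also retains the f1 phage origin, the lac promoter/operator region with a disrupted lacZα fragment, and the T7 and T3 promoters that flank the remnants of the multiple cloning site. No yeast replication origin is annotated, which fits a construct meant to supply DNA for chromosomal integration rather than to replicate episomally in yeast.

The synthetic insert, assembled by Gibson cloning between the residual polylinker fragments, reads in a single orientation. Three tandem HA epitopes are followed by the fast-reacting CLIP-tag variant (fCLIP), an engineered O6-alkylguanine-DNA alkyltransferase that bonds covalently to benzylcytosine derivatives. Next comes the hphMX6 marker, which ends in the Ashbya gossypii TEF terminator and confers hygromycin resistance in yeast. No promoter is annotated upstream of the tag coding region, as expected for a cassette meant to be joined in frame to the 3′ end of a target gene and expressed under that gene's own control. The record does not annotate a separate terminator for the tag coding region, nor does it describe how the cassette is targeted to a locus. Integrants are selected on hygromycin. The resulting fusion protein can be detected through the HA epitopes and labelled specifically with fluorescent CLIP substrates, in keeping with the plasmid's place in a vector set for fluorescent dye labelling of yeast proteins.
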