Features (pLannotate 1.2.2; 17 found; start..end, strand, type, name):
     35..463     -  rep_origin     f1 ori (sequence partly withheld): f1 bacteriophage origin of replication; arrow indicates direction of (+) strand synthesis
    468..623     -  CDS            lacZα (fragment): LacZα fragment of β-galactosidase; lacZ fragment
    631..649     +  promoter       T7 promoter: promoter for bacteriophage T7 RNA polymerase
    658..706     -  misc_feature   MCS (fragment): pBluescript multiple cloning site
    740..829     +  CDS            3xHA: three tandem HA epitope tags
    860..1405    +  CDS            CLIP-tag™: human O6-alkylguanine-DNA-alkyltransferase variant that forms covalent bonds with benzylcytosine derivatives fast-reacting variant, optimized for mammalian expression
   1463..3038    +  gene           hphMX6: yeast selectable marker conferring hygromycin resistance
   2841..3038    +  terminator     TEF terminator: Ashbya gossypii TEF terminator
   3062..3099    -  misc_feature   MCS (fragment): pBluescript multiple cloning site
   3112..3130    -  promoter       T3 promoter: promoter for bacteriophage T3 RNA polymerase
   3175..3191    -  protein_bind   lac operator: The lac repressor binds to the lac operator to inhibit transcription in E. coli. This inhibition can be relieved by adding lactose or isopropyl-β-D-thiogalactopyranoside (IPTG). lac repressor encoded by lacI
   3199..3229    -  promoter       lac promoter: promoter for the E. coli lac operon
   3244..3265    -  protein_bind   CAP binding site: CAP binding activates transcription in the presence of cAMP. E. coli catabolite activator protein
   3278..3370    -  CDS            lacI (fragment): lac repressor; lacI; The lac repressor binds to the lac operator to inhibit transcription in E. coli. This inhibition can be relieved by adding lactose or isopropyl-β-D-thiogalactopyranoside (IPTG).
   3553..4141    -  rep_origin     ori: high-copy-number ColE1/pMB1/pBR322/pUC origin of replication
   4312..5172    -  CDS            AmpR: β-lactamase; bla; confers resistance to ampicillin, carbenicillin, and related antibiotics
   5173..5277    -  promoter       AmpR promoter: bla
>Addgene plasmid #188919 | pBS-SKII-3XHA-fCLIP-Hygromycin | addgene full sequence | sequence record 371291 | Addgene NGS Result
GCCACCTAAATTGTAAGCGTTAATATTTTGTTAAAATTCGCGTTAAATTTTTGTTAAATCAGCTCATTTT
TTAACCAATAGGCCGAAATCGGCAAAATCCCTTATAAATCAAAAGAATAGACCGAGATAGGGT
[37 nt withheld, positions 134-170]
AAAGAACGTGGACTCCAACGTCAAAGG
[49 nt withheld, positions 198-246]
T
[91 nt withheld, positions 248-338]
G
[124 nt withheld, positions 340-463]
CCCATTCGCCATTCAGGCTGCGCAACTGTTGGGAAGGGCGATCGGTGCGGGCCTCTTCGCTATTACGCCA
GCTGGCGAAAGGGGGATGTGCTGCAAGGCGATTAAGTTGGGTAACGCCAGGGTTTTCCCAGTCACGACGT
TGTAAAACGACGGCCAGTGAGCGCGCGTAATACGACTCACTATAGGGCGAATTGGGTACCGGGCCCCCCC
TCGAGGTCGACGGTATCGATAAGCTTGATATCGGGTCGACGGATCCCCGGGTTAATTAACATCTTTTACC
CATACGATGTTCCTGACTATGCGGGCTATCCCTATGACGTCCCGGACTATGCAGGATCCTATCCATATGA
CGTTCCAGATTACGCTGCTCAGTGCGGTTCAGGTGGATCTGGTTCTATGGACAAAGACTGCGAAATGAAG
CGCACCACCCTGGATAGCCCTCTGGGCAAGCTGGAACTGTCTGGGTGCGAACAGGGCCTGCACCGTATCA
TCTTCCTGGGCAAAGGAACATCTGCCGCCGACGCCGTGGAAGTGCCTGCCCCAGCCGCCGTGCTGGGCGG
ACCAGAGCCACTGATCCAGGCCACCGCCTGGCTCAACGCCTACTTTCACCAGCCTGAGGCCATCGAGGAG
TTCCCTGTGCCAGCCCTGCACCACCCAGTGTTCCAGCAGGAGAGCTTTACCCGCCAGGTGCTGTGGAAAC
TGCTGAAAGTGGTGAAGTTCGGAGAGGTCATCAGCGAGAGCCACCTGGCCGCCCTGGTGGGCAATCCCGC
CGCCACCGCCGCCGTGAACACCGCCCTGGACGGAAATCCCGTGCCCATTCTGATCCCCTGCCACCGGGTG
GTGCAGGGCGACAGCGACGTGGGGCCCTACCTGGGCGGGCTCGCCGTGAAAGAGTGGCTGCTGGCCCACG
AGGGCCACAGACTGGGCAAGCCTGGGCTGGGTTAATATATAACTGTCTAGAAATAAAGAGTATCATCTTT
CAAAGGTCACCCGGCCAGCGACATGGAGGCCCAGAATACCCTCCTTGACAGTCTTGACGTGCGCAGCTCA
GGGGCATGATGTGACTGTCGCCCGTACATTTAGCCCATACATCCCCATGTATAATCATTTGCATCCATAC
ATTTTGATGGCCGCACGGCGCGAAGCAAAAATTACGGCTCCTCGCTGCGGACCTGCGAGCAGGGAAACGC
TCCCCTCACAGACGCGTTGAATTGTCCCCACGCCGCGCCCCTGTAGAGAAATATAAAAGGTTAGGATTTG
CCACTGAGGTTCTTCTTTCATATACTTCCTTTTAAAATCTTGCTAGGATACAGTTCTCACATCACATCCG
AACATAAACAACCATGGGTAAAAAGCCTGAACTCACCGCGACGTCTGTCGAGAAGTTTCTGATCGAAAAG
TTCGACAGCGTCTCCGACCTGATGCAGCTCTCGGAGGGCGAAGAATCTCGTGCTTTCAGCTTCGATGTAG
GAGGGCGTGGATATGTCCTGCGGGTAAATAGCTGCGCCGATGGTTTCTACAAAGATCGTTATGTTTATCG
GCACTTTGCATCGGCCGCGCTCCCGATTCCGGAAGTGCTTGACATTGGGGAATTCAGCGAGAGCCTGACC
TATTGCATCTCCCGCCGTGCACAGGGTGTCACGTTGCAAGACCTGCCTGAAACCGAACTGCCCGCTGTTC
TGCAGCCGGTCGCGGAGGCCATGGATGCGATCGCTGCGGCCGATCTTAGCCAGACGAGCGGGTTCGGCCC
ATTCGGACCGCAAGGAATCGGTCAATACACTACATGGCGTGATTTCATATGCGCGATTGCTGATCCCCAT
GTGTATCACTGGCAAACTGTGATGGACGACACCGTCAGTGCGTCCGTCGCGCAGGCTCTCGATGAGCTGA
TGCTTTGGGCCGAGGACTGCCCCGAAGTCCGGCACCTCGTGCACGCGGATTTCGGCTCCAACAATGTCCT
GACGGACAATGGCCGCATAACAGCGGTCATTGACTGGAGCGAGGCGATGTTCGGGGATTCCCAATACGAG
GTCGCCAACATCTTCTTCTGGAGGCCGTGGTTGGCTTGTATGGAGCAGCAGACGCGCTACTTCGAGCGGA
GGCATCCGGAGCTTGCAGGATCGCCGCGGCTCCGGGCGTATATGCTCCGCATTGGTCTTGACCAACTCTA
TCAGAGCTTGGTTGACGGCAATTTCGATGATGCAGCTTGGGCGCAGGGTCGATGCGACGCAATCGTCCGA
TCCGGAGCCGGGACTGTCGGGCGTACACAAATCGCCCGCAGAAGCGCGGCCGTCTGGACCGATGGCTGTG
TAGAAGTACTCGCCGATAGTGGAAACCGACGCCCCAGCACTCGTCCGAGGGCAAAGGAATAATCAGTACT
GACAATAAAAAGATTCTTGTTTTCAAGAACTTGTCATTTGTATAGTTTTTTTATATTGTAGTTGTTCTAT
TTTAATCAAATGTTAGCGTGATTTATATTTTTTTTCGCCTCGACATCATCTGCCCAGATGCGAAGTTAAG
TGCGCAGAAAGTAATATCATGCGTCAATCGTATGTGAATGCTGGTCGCTATACTGCTGTCGATTCGATAC
TAACGCCGCCACTAGTTCTAGAGCGGCCGCCACCGCGGTGGAGCTCCAGCTTTTGTTCCCTTTAGTGAGG
GTTAATTGCGCGCTTGGCGTAATCATGGTCATAGCTGTTTCCTGTGTGAAATTGTTATCCGCTCACAATT
CCACACAACATACGAGCCGGAAGCATAAAGTGTAAAGCCTGGGGTGCCTAATGAGTGAGCTAACTCACAT
TAATTGCGTTGCGCTCACTGCCCGCTTTCCAGTCGGGAAACCTGTCGTGCCAGCTGCATTAATGAATCGG
CCAACGCGCGGGGAGAGGCGGTTTGCGTATTGGGCGCTCTTCCGCTTCCTCGCTCACTGACTCGCTGCGC
TCGGTCGTTCGGCTGCGGCGAGCGGTATCAGCTCACTCAAAGGCGGTAATACGGTTATCCACAGAATCAG
GGGATAACGCAGGAAAGAACATGTGAGCAAAAGGCCAGCAAAAGGCCAGGAACCGTAAAAAGGCCGCGTT
GCTGGCGTTTTTCCATAGGCTCCGCCCCCCTGACGAGCATCACAAAAATCGACGCTCAAGTCAGAGGTGG
CGAAACCCGACAGGACTATAAAGATACCAGGCGTTTCCCCCTGGAAGCTCCCTCGTGCGCTCTCCTGTTC
CGACCCTGCCGCTTACCGGATACCTGTCCGCCTTTCTCCCTTCGGGAAGCGTGGCGCTTTCTCATAGCTC
ACGCTGTAGGTATCTCAGTTCGGTGTAGGTCGTTCGCTCCAAGCTGGGCTGTGTGCACGAACCCCCCGTT
CAGCCCGACCGCTGCGCCTTATCCGGTAACTATCGTCTTGAGTCCAACCCGGTAAGACACGACTTATCGC
CACTGGCAGCAGCCACTGGTAACAGGATTAGCAGAGCGAGGTATGTAGGCGGTGCTACAGAGTTCTTGAA
GTGGTGGCCTAACTACGGCTACACTAGAAGAACAGTATTTGGTATCTGCGCTCTGCTGAAGCCAGTTACC
TTCGGAAAAAGAGTTGGTAGCTCTTGATCCGGCAAACAAACCACCGCTGGTAGCGGTGGTTTTTTTGTTT
GCAAGCAGCAGATTACGCGCAGAAAAAAAGGATCTCAAGAAGATCCTTTGATCTTTTCTACGGGGTCTGA
CGCTCAGTGGAACGAAAACTCACGTTAAGGGATTTTGGTCATGAGATTATCAAAAAGGATCTTCACCTAG
ATCCTTTTAAATTAAAAATGAAGTTTTAAATCAATCTAAAGTATATATGAGTAAACTTGGTCTGACAGTT
ACCAATGCTTAATCAGTGAGGCACCTATCTCAGCGATCTGTCTATTTCGTTCATCCATAGTTGCCTGACT
CCCCGTCGTGTAGATAACTACGATACGGGAGGGCTTACCATCTGGCCCCAGTGCTGCAATGATACCGCGA
GACCCACGCTCACCGGCTCCAGATTTATCAGCAATAAACCAGCCAGCCGGAAGGGCCGAGCGCAGAAGTG
GTCCTGCAACTTTATCCGCCTCCATCCAGTCTATTAATTGTTGCCGGGAAGCTAGAGTAAGTAGTTCGCC
AGTTAATAGTTTGCGCAACGTTGTTGCCATTGCTACAGGCATCGTGGTGTCACGCTCGTCGTTTGGTATG
GCTTCATTCAGCTCCGGTTCCCAACGATCAAGGCGAGTTACATGATCCCCCATGTTGTGCAAAAAAGCGG
TTAGCTCCTTCGGTCCTCCGATCGTTGTCAGAAGTAAGTTGGCCGCAGTGTTATCACTCATGGTTATGGC
AGCACTGCATAATTCTCTTACTGTCATGCCATCCGTAAGATGCTTTTCTGTGACTGGTGAGTACTCAACC
AAGTCATTCTGAGAATAGTGTATGCGGCGACCGAGTTGCTCTTGCCCGGCGTCAATACGGGATAATACCG
CGCCACATAGCAGAACTTTAAAAGTGCTCATCATTGGAAAACGTTCTTCGGGGCGAAAACTCTCAAGGAT
CTTACCGCTGTTGAGATCCAGTTCGATGTAACCCACTCGTGCACCCAACTGATCTTCAGCATCTTTTACT
TTCACCAGCGTTTCTGGGTGAGCAAAAACAGGAAGGCAAAATGCCGCAAAAAAGGGAATAAGGGCGACAC
GGAAATGTTGAATACTCATACTCTTCCTTTTTCAATATTATTGAAGCATTTATCAGGGTTATTGTCTCAT
GAGCGGATACATATTTGAATGTATTTAGAAAAATAAACAAATAGGGGTTCCGCGCACATTTCCCCGAAAA
GT
